Addgene plasmid #242452: SARS-CoV-2 Nucleocapsid
Purpose: Expresses the SARS-CoV-2 Nucleocapsid protein
Depositing lab: Benjamin Schuster. Depositing organization: Rutgers, The State University of New Jersey. Publication: Phosphorylation Toggles the SARS-CoV-2 Nucleocapsid Protein Between Two Membrane-Associated Condensate States. Favetta B, Wang H, Cubuk J, Singh A, Barai M, Ramirez C, Gormley AJ, Murthy S, Dignon G, Soranno A, Shi Z, Schuster BS. bioRxiv [Preprint]. 2025 Jun 10:2024.10.17.618867. doi: 10.1101/2024.10.17.618867. PubMed 39464032.
Backbone
  Vector backbone: pET
  Backbone size w/o insert (bp): 5222
  Total vector size (bp): 6518
  Vector type: Bacterial Expression
Growth in bacteria
  Bacterial resistance: Kanamycin, 50 μg/mL
  Growth temperature: 37°C
  Growth strain: DH5alpha
  Copy number: High Copy
Gene/Insert
  Gene/Insert name: Nucleocapsid protein
  Species: SARS-CoV-2
  Insert size (bp): 1296
  GenBank ID: NC_045512.2 (28274..29533)
  Promoter: T7
  Tag / fusion protein: His (N terminal on insert)
  Cloning method: Gibson Cloning
  Sequencing primers: 5′ T7; 3′ T7
Terms and licenses: Academic/Nonprofit Terms; Industry Terms: Not Available to Industry
Depositor comments: The depositor confirms that discrepancies between the depositor's sequence and Addgene's sequences have no functional consequences.
How to cite: SARS-CoV-2 Nucleocapsid was a gift from Benjamin Schuster (Addgene plasmid # 242452 ; http://n2t.net/addgene:242452 ; RRID:Addgene_242452)
