[The description below was written by a language model from this plasmid's Addgene catalogue record and pLannotate feature annotations shown in this document.]
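Description:
SARS-CoV-2 Nucleocapsid is a pET-family bacterial expression plasmid for producing the nucleocapsid (N) protein of SARS-CoV-2 in E. coli. It is maintained through a high-copy ColE1/pUC-type origin and selected with kanamycin via an aph(3')-Ia resistance gene. An f1 phage origin is also present, along with short tetracycline-resistance gene fragments that are non-functional backbone remnants.

The N coding sequence sits in a standard T7lac expression cassette: a T7 promoter followed by a lac operator, the strong T7 gene 10 ribosome binding site, the open reading frame, and a T7 terminator. A plasmid-borne lacI gene supplies lac repressor, so transcription stays low until it is induced with IPTG in a host that provides T7 RNA polymerase.

The catalogue lists an N-terminal His tag on the insert. The feature table shows a partial TEV protease site just upstream of N, which is consistent with a cleavable N-terminal tag, although no upstream His tag is itself annotated. The table also shows a His-tag fragment downstream of the gene, likely the backbone's C-terminal tag. The record does not say whether a stop codon separates this from N. A short match to a T7 gene 10B-derived solubility tag near the terminator is probably incidental backbone sequence.

The sizes also disagree: the sequenced record is 5,501 nt, whereas the catalogue lists a total of 6,518 bp. The depositor states that sequence discrepancies have no functional consequences.

The plasmid is intended for recombinant expression and affinity purification of N protein. The associated work studies how phosphorylation alters N protein condensates and their association with membranes.
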