Features (pLannotate 1.2.2; 17 found; start..end, strand, type, name):
     12..440     +  rep_origin     f1 ori (sequence partly withheld): f1 bacteriophage origin of replication; arrow indicates direction of (+) strand synthesis
    516..573     +  promoter       AmpR promoter (fragment): bla
    582..1397    -  CDS            KanR: aminoglycoside phosphotransferase; aph(3')-Ia; confers resistance to kanamycin in bacteria or G418 (Geneticin®) in eukaryotes
   1550..2138    +  rep_origin     ori: high-copy-number ColE1/pMB1/pBR322/pUC origin of replication
   2332..2431    -  CDS            TcR (fragment): tetracycline efflux protein; tet; confers resistance to tetracycline
   2446..2467    -  protein_bind   CAP binding site: CAP binding activates transcription in the presence of cAMP. E. coli catabolite activator protein
   2480..3562    -  CDS            lacI: lac repressor; lacI; The lac repressor binds to the lac operator to inhibit transcription in E. coli. This inhibition can be relieved by adding lactose or isopropyl-β-D-thiogalactopyranoside (IPTG).
   3563..3640    -  promoter       lacI promoter: lacI
   3648..3927    -  CDS            TcR (fragment): tetracycline efflux protein; tet; confers resistance to tetracycline
   3949..3967    +  promoter       T7 promoter: promoter for bacteriophage T7 RNA polymerase
   3968..3992    +  protein_bind   lac operator: The lac repressor binds to the lac operator to inhibit transcription in E. coli. This inhibition can be relieved by adding lactose or isopropyl-β-D-thiogalactopyranoside (IPTG). lac repressor encoded by lacI
   4007..4029    +  RBS            RBS: efficient ribosome binding site from bacteriophage T7 gene 10 (Olins and Rangwala, 1989)
   4061..4077    +  CDS            TEV site (fragment): tobacco etch virus (TEV) protease recognition and cleavage site
   4079..5332    +  CDS            N: NCAP_SARS2 - Experimental evidence at protein level: Swiss-Prot protein existence level 1. Packages the positive strand viral genome RNA into a helical ribonucleocapsid (RNP) and plays a fundamental role during virion assembly through its interactions with the viral genome and membrane protein M. Plays an important role in enhancing the efficiency of subgenomic viral RNA transcription as well as viral replication (By similarity). May modulate transforming growth factor-beta signaling by binding host smad3 (By similarity). From Severe acute respiratory syndrome coronavirus 2 (2019-nCoV) (SARS-C
   5345..5362    +  CDS            9xHis (fragment): 9xHis affinity tag
   5372..5421    +  CDS            SET1 (fragment): solubility-enhancement tag derived from T7 phage gene 10B
   5429..5476    +  terminator     T7 terminator: transcription terminator for bacteriophage T7 RNA polymerase
>Addgene plasmid #242452 | SARS-CoV-2 Nucleocapsid | addgene full sequence | sequence record 485120 | Addgene NGS Result
TGGCGAATGGG
[124 nt withheld, positions 12-135]
C
[91 nt withheld, positions 137-227]
A
[49 nt withheld, positions 229-277]
CCTTTGACGTTGGAGTCCACGTTCTTT
[37 nt withheld, positions 305-341]
ACCCTATCTCGGTCTATTCTTTTGATTTATAAGGGATTTTGCCGATTTCGGCCTATTGGTTAAAAAATGA
GCTGATTTAACAAAAATTTAACGCGAATTTTAACAAAATATTAACGCTTACAATTTAGGTGGCACTTTTC
GGGGTACCCAGGTGGCACTTTTCGGGGAAATGTGCGCGGAACCCCTATTTGTTTATTTTTCTAAATACAT
TCAAATATGTATCCGCTCATGAATTAATTCTTAGAAAAACTCATCGAGCATCAAATGAAACTGCAATTTA
TTCATATCAGGATTATCAATACCATATTTTTGAAAAAGCCGTTTCTGTAATGAAGGAGAAAACTCACCGA
GGCAGTTCCATAGGATGGCAAGATCCTGGTATCGGTCTGCGATTCCGACTCGTCCAACATCAATACAACC
TATTAATTTCCCCTCGTCAAAAATAAGGTTATCAAGTGAGAAATCACCATGAGTGACGACTGAATCCGGT
GAGAATGGCAAAAGTTTATGCATTTCTTTCCAGACTTGTTCAACAGGCCAGCCATTACGCTCGTCATCAA
AATCACTCGCATCAACCAAACCGTTATTCATTCGTGATTGCGCCTGAGCGAGACGAAATACGCGATCGCT
GTTAAAAGGACAATTACAAACAGGAATCGAATGCAACCGGCGCAGGAACACTGCCAGCGCATCAACAATA
TTTTCACCTGAATCAGGATATTCTTCTAATACCTGGAATGCTGTTTTCCCGGGGATCGCAGTGGTGAGTA
ACCATGCATCATCAGGAGTACGGATAAAATGCTTGATGGTCGGAAGAGGCATAAATTCCGTCAGCCAGTT
TAGTCTGACCATCTCATCTGTAACATCATTGGCAACGCTACCTTTGCCATGTTTCAGAAACAACTCTGGC
GCATCGGGCTTCCCATACAATCGATAGATTGTCGCACCTGATTGCCCGACATTATCGCGAGCCCATTTAT
ACCCATATAAATCAGCATCCATGTTGGAATTTAATCGCGGCCTAGAGCAAGACGTTTCCCGTTGAATATG
GCTCATAACACCCCTTGTATTACTGTTTATGTAAGCAGACAGTTTTATTGTTCATGACCAAAATCCCTTA
ACGTGACCTAGGTCATGACCAAAATCCCTTAACGTGAGTTTTCGTTCCACTGAGCGTCAGACCCCGTAGA
AAAGATCAAAGGATCTTCTTGAGATCCTTTTTTTCTGCGCGTAATCTGCTGCTTGCAAACAAAAAAACCA
CCGCTACCAGCGGTGGTTTGTTTGCCGGATCAAGAGCTACCAACTCTTTTTCCGAAGGTAACTGGCTTCA
GCAGAGCGCAGATACCAAATACTGTTCTTCTAGTGTAGCCGTAGTTAGGCCACCACTTCAAGAACTCTGT
AGCACCGCCTACATACCTCGCTCTGCTAATCCTGTTACCAGTGGCTGCTGCCAGTGGCGATAAGTCGTGT
CTTACCGGGTTGGACTCAAGACGATAGTTACCGGATAAGGCGCAGCGGTCGGGCTGAACGGGGGGTTCGT
GCACACAGCCCAGCTTGGAGCGAACGACCTACACCGAACTGAGATACCTACAGCGTGAGCTATGAGAAAG
CGCCACGCTTCCCGAAGGGAGAAAGGCGGACAGGTATCCGGTAAGCGGCAGGGTCGGAACAGGAGAGCGC
ACGAGGGAGCTTCCAGGGGGAAACGCCTGGTATCTTTATAGTCCTGTCGGGTTTCGCCACCTCTGACTTG
AGCGTCGATTTTTGTGATGCTCGTCAGGGGGGCGGAGCCTATGGAAAAACGCCAGCAACGCGGCCTTTTT
ACGGTTCCTGGCCTTTTGCTGGCCTTTTGCTCACATGTTCTTTCCTGCGTTATCCCCTGATTCTGTGGAT
AACCGTATTACCGCCTTTGAGTGAGCTGATACCGCTCGCCGCAGCCGAACGACCGAGCGCAGCGAGTCAG
TGAGCGAGGAAGCGGAAGAGCGCCATAATCCATGATAAAGAAGACAGTCATAAGTGCGGCGACGATAGTC
ATGCCCCGCGCCCACCGGAAGGAGCTGACTGGGTTGAAGGCTCTCAAGGGCATCGGTCGAGATCCCGGTG
CCTAATGAGTGAGCTAACTTACATTAATTGCGTTGCGCTCACTGCCCGCTTTCCAGTCGGGAAACCTGTC
GTGCCAGCTGCATTAATGAATCGGCCAACGCGCGGGGAGAGGCGGTTTGCGTATTGGGCGCCAGGGTGGT
TTTTCTTTTCACCAGTGAGACGGGCAACAGCTGATTGCCCTTCACCGCCTGGCCCTGAGAGAGTTGCAGC
AAGCGGTCCACGCTGGTTTGCCCCAGCAGGCGAAAATCCTGTTTGATGGTGGTTAACGGCGGGATATAAC
ATGAGCTGTCTTCGGTATCGTCGTATCCCACTACCGAGATATCCGCACCAACGCGCAGCCCGGACTCGGT
AATGGCGCGCATTGCGCCCAGCGCCATCTGATCGTTGGCAACCAGCATCGCAGTGGGAACGATGCCCTCA
TTCAGCATTTGCATGGTTTGTTGAAAACCGGACATGGCACTCCAGTCGCCTTCCCGTTCCGCTATCGGCT
GAATTTGATTGCGAGTGAGATATTTATGCCAGCCAGCCAGACGCAGACGCGCCGAGACAGAACTTAATGG
GCCCGCTAACAGCGCGATTTGCTGGTGACCCAATGCGACCAGATGCTCCACGCCCAGTCGCGTACCGTCT
TCATGGGAGAAAATAATACTGTTGATGGGTGTCTGGTCAGAGACATCAAGAAATAACGCCGGAACATTAG
TGCAGGCAGCTTCCACAGCAATGGCATCCTGGTCATCCAGCGGATAGTTAATGATCAGCCCACTGACGCG
TTGCGCGAGAAGATTGTGCACCGCCGCTTTACAGGCTTCGACGCCGCTTCGTTCTACCATCGACACCACC
ACGCTGGCACCCAGTTGATCGGCGCGAGATTTAATCGCCGCGACAATTTGCGACGGCGCGTGCAGGGCCA
GACTGGAGGTGGCAACGCCAATCAGCAACGACTGTTTGCCCGCCAGTTGTTGTGCCACGCGGTTGGGAAT
GTAATTCAGCTCCGCCATCGCCGCTTCCACTTTTTCCCGCGTTTTCGCAGAAACGTGGCTGGCCTGGTTC
ACCACGCGGGAAACGGTCTGATAAGAGACACCGGCATACTCTGCGACATCGTATAACGTTACTGGTTTCA
CATTCACCACCCTGAATTGACTCTCTTCCGGGCGCTATCATGCCATACCGCGAAAGGTTTTGCGCCATTC
GATGGTGTCCGGGATCTCGACGCTCTCCCTTATGCGACTCCTGCATTAGGAAGCAGCCCAGTAGTAGGTT
GAGGCCGTTGAGCACCGCCGCCGCAAGGAATGGTGCATGCAAGGAGATGGCGCCCAACAGTCCCCCGGCC
ACGGGGCCTGCCACCATACCCACGCCGAAACAAGCGCTCATGAGCCCGAAGTGGCGAGCCCGATCTTCCC
CATCGGTGATGTCGGCGATATAGGCGCCAGCAACCGCACCTGTGGCGCCGGTGATGCCGGCCACGATGCG
TCCGGCGTAGAGGATCGAGATCTCGATCCCGCGAAATTAATACGACTCACTATAGGGGAATTGTGAGCGG
ATAACAATTCCCCTCTAGAAATAATTTTGTTTAACTTTAAGAAGGAGATATACATATGCATCACCACCAC
CATCATGAGAACCTGTATTTTCAGGGTAGCGATAATGGTCCGCAGAATCAGCGTAATGCACCGCGTATTA
CCTTTGGTGGTCCGAGCGATAGCACCGGTAGCAATCAGAATGGTGAACGTAGCGGTGCACGTAGCAAACA
GCGTCGTCCGCAGGGTCTGCCGAATAATACCGCAAGCTGGTTTACCGCACTGACCCAGCATGGTAAAGAA
GATCTGAAATTTCCGCGTGGTCAGGGTGTTCCGATTAATACCAATAGCAGTCCGGATGATCAGATTGGTT
ATTATCGTCGTGCAACCCGTCGTATTCGTGGCGGTGATGGTAAAATGAAAGATCTGAGTCCGCGTTGGTA
TTTCTATTATCTTGGCACCGGTCCGGAAGCAGGTCTGCCGTATGGTGCAAATAAAGATGGTATTATTTGG
GTTGCCACCGAAGGTGCACTGAATACCCCGAAAGATCATATTGGCACCCGTAATCCGGCAAATAATGCAG
CAATTGTTCTGCAGCTGCCGCAGGGTACAACCCTGCCGAAAGGTTTTTATGCCGAAGGTAGCCGTGGTGG
TAGCCAGGCAAGCAGCCGTAGCAGCAGCCGTTCACGTAATAGTAGCCGTAATAGCACACCGGGTAGCAGC
CGTGGCACCTCACCGGCACGTATGGCAGGTAATGGTGGTGACGCAGCACTGGCACTGCTGCTGCTGGATC
GTCTGAATCAGCTGGAAAGCAAAATGAGCGGTAAAGGTCAGCAGCAACAGGGTCAGACCGTTACCAAAAA
GAGCGCAGCAGAAGCAAGCAAGAAACCGCGTCAGAAACGTACCGCAACCAAAGCATATAATGTTACCCAG
GCATTTGGTCGTCGTGGTCCGGAACAGACCCAGGGTAATTTTGGTGATCAAGAACTGATTCGTCAGGGCA
CCGATTATAAACATTGGCCTCAGATTGCACAGTTTGCACCGAGCGCAAGCGCATTTTTCGGTATGAGCCG
TATTGGTATGGAAGTTACCCCGAGCGGCACCTGGCTGACCTATACAGGTGCAATTAAACTGGATGATAAA
GATCCGAACTTCAAGGATCAGGTGATTCTGCTGAACAAACATATCGATGCCTATAAAACATTTCCGCCTA
CCGAACCGAAAAAGGACAAAAAGAAAAAGGCCGATGAAACCCAGGCACTGCCGCAGCGTCAGAAGAAACA
GCAGACAGTTACCCTGCTGCCTGCAGCAGATCTGGATGATTTTAGTAAACAGCTGCAGCAAAGCATGAGC
AGCGCAGATAGCACCCAGGCCTAATAACTCGAGCACCACCACCACCACCACTGAGATCCGGCTGCTAACA
AAGCCCGAAAGGAAGCTGAGTTGGCTGCTGCCACCGCTGAGCAATAACTAGCATAACCCCTTGGGGCCTC
TAAACGGGTCTTGAGGGGTTTTTTGCTGAAAGGAGGAACTATATCCGGAT
